Addgene plasmid #210135: lentiCRISPR v2-sgWAVE2-1
Purpose: knock out WAVE2 in mammalian cells
Depositing lab: Boyi Gan. Depositing organization: University of Texas MD Anderson Cancer Center. Publication: Actin cytoskeleton vulnerability to disulfide stress mediates disulfidptosis. Liu X, Nie L, Zhang Y, Yan Y, Wang C, Colic M, Olszewski K, Horbath A, Chen X, Lei G, Mao C, Wu S, Zhuang L, Poyurovsky MV, James You M, Hart T, Billadeau DD, Chen J, Gan B. Nat Cell Biol. 2023 Mar;25(3):404-414. doi: 10.1038/s41556-023-01091-2. Epub 2023 Feb 6. PubMed 36747082.
Backbone
  Vector backbone: lentiCRISPR v2
  Backbone manufacturer: Feng Zhang
  Backbone size w/o insert (bp): 12000
  Total vector size (bp): 12000
  Vector type: CRISPR
  Selectable markers: Puromycin
Growth in bacteria
  Bacterial resistance: Ampicillin, 100 μg/mL
  Growth temperature: 37°C
  Growth strain: NEB Stable
  Copy number: High Copy
Gene/Insert
  Gene/Insert name: Actin-binding protein WASF2 (alt names: WAVE2; WASF2)
  gRNA/shRNA sequence: TAAGGGGTAAGATTGTTGAG
  Species: H. sapiens (human)
  GenBank ID: NM_006990.5
  Entrez Gene: WASF2 (a.k.a. IMD2, SCAR2, WASF4, WAVE2, dJ393P12.2)
Terms and licenses: Academic/Nonprofit Terms; Industry Terms: Not Available to Industry
How to cite: lentiCRISPR v2-sgWAVE2-1 was a gift from Boyi Gan (Addgene plasmid # 210135 ; http://n2t.net/addgene:210135 ; RRID:Addgene_210135)
