[The description below was written by a language model from this plasmid's Addgene catalogue record and pLannotate feature annotations shown in this document.]
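Description:
lentiCRISPR v2-sgWAVE2-1 is a third-generation-style, self-inactivating HIV-1 lentiviral CRISPR plasmid built on the lentiCRISPR v2 backbone, designed to knock out human WASF2 (WAVE2), an actin-binding protein, in mammalian cells. It is propagated in E. coli through a high-copy ColE1/pUC-type origin with ampicillin selection (AmpR), and the backbone also carries an f1 origin and an SV40/EM7-driven BleoR cassette that lies outside the viral LTRs. The catalogue lists the vector at about 12 kb, whereas the sequenced record annotated here is about 13 kb.

The transfer cassette is framed by a CMV enhancer/promoter fused to a truncated 5' LTR, which drives genomic RNA production in packaging cells, and a ΔU3 3' LTR followed by a bGH polyadenylation signal. Between them sit the Ψ packaging signal with a gag fragment, the RRE for Rev-dependent nuclear export, and the cPPT/CTS, which aids nuclear import of the viral genome. Two expression units form the payload. A human U6 RNA polymerase III promoter transcribes the single guide RNA, in which the 20-nucleotide WASF2-targeting spacer sits in the short gap before the S. pyogenes gRNA scaffold. An EF-1α core promoter drives S. pyogenes Cas9, followed by a puromycin N-acetyltransferase coding sequence; no separate promoter is annotated for PuroR, consistent with co-expression from the Cas9 transcript, though the linking element is not annotated. A WPRE downstream enhances transcript expression.

After packaging and transduction, the integrated provirus delivers Cas9 and the guide together, and puromycin selects transduced cells, yielding WAVE2-deficient populations. The associated publication concerns actin cytoskeleton vulnerability in disulfidptosis.
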