Features (pLannotate 1.2.2; 33 found; start..end, strand, type, name):
      5..204     +  promoter       CMV promoter: human cytomegalovirus (CMV) immediate early promoter
    222..402     +  LTR            5' LTR (truncated): truncated 5' long terminal repeat (LTR) from HIV-1
    449..574     +  misc_feature   HIV-1 Ψ: packaging signal of human immunodeficiency virus type 1
    558..921     +  CDS            HIV-1 gag (fragment): gag protein from human immunodeficiency virus 1; gag
   1067..1300    +  misc_feature   RRE: The Rev response element (RRE) of HIV-1 allows for Rev-dependent mRNA export from the nucleus to the cytoplasm.
   1677..1777    +  CDS            Rev (fragment): human immunodeficiency virus 1 (HIV-1) Rev protein; rev; enhances nuclear export of unspliced and incompletely spliced viral mRNAs
   1827..1944    +  misc_feature   cPPT/CTS: central polypurine tract and central termination sequence of HIV-1
   1995..2235    +  promoter       U6 promoter: RNA polymerase III promoter for human U6 snRNA
   2265..2340    +  misc_RNA       gRNA scaffold: guide RNA scaffold for the Streptococcus pyogenes CRISPR/Cas9 system
   2358..2376    +  CDS            small t antigen (fragment): SV40 (simian virus 40) small t antigen
   2402..2613    +  promoter       EF-1α core promoter: core promoter for human elongation factor EF-1α
   2638..6741    +  CDS            Cas9: Cas9 (Csn1) endonuclease from the Streptococcus pyogenes Type II CRISPR/Cas system generates RNA-guided double strand breaks in DNA
   6879..7476    +  CDS            PuroR (fragment): puromycin N-acetyltransferase; pac from Streptomyces; confers resistance to puromycin
   7492..8080    +  misc_feature   WPRE: woodchuck hepatitis virus posttranscriptional regulatory element
   8131..8150    +  misc_feature   cPPT/CTS (fragment): central polypurine tract and central termination sequence of HIV-1
   8152..8385    +  LTR            3' LTR (ΔU3): self-inactivating 3' long terminal repeat (LTR) from HIV-1
   8417..8641    +  polyA_signal   bGH poly(A) signal: bovine growth hormone polyadenylation signal
   8645..8666    +  promoter       SV40 promoter (fragment): SV40 enhancer and early promoter
   8687..9115    +  rep_origin     f1 ori (sequence partly withheld): f1 bacteriophage origin of replication; arrow indicates direction of (+) strand synthesis
   9129..9458    +  promoter       SV40 promoter: SV40 enhancer and early promoter
   9506..9553    +  promoter       EM7 promoter: synthetic bacterial promoter&nbsp
   9572..9946    +  CDS            BleoR: antibiotic-binding protein; Sh ble from Streptoalloteichus hindustanus; confers resistance to bleomycin, phleomycin, and Zeocin™
   9956..10081   +  CDS            ble (fragment): BLE_KLEPN - Experimental evidence at protein level: Swiss-Prot protein existence level 1. Binding protein with a strong affinity to the bleomycin family of antibiotics. Binds to CL990; an antimitotic-antibiotic compound. From Klebsiella pneumoniae.
  10076..10197   +  polyA_signal   SV40 poly(A) signal: SV40 polyadenylation signal
  10268..10290   -  protein_bind   lac operator (fragment): The lac repressor binds to the lac operator to inhibit transcription in E. coli. This inhibition can be relieved by adding lactose or isopropyl-β-D-thiogalactopyranoside (IPTG). lac repressor encoded by lacI
  10294..10324   -  promoter       lac promoter: promoter for the E. coli lac operon
  10339..10360   -  protein_bind   CAP binding site: CAP binding activates transcription in the presence of cAMP. E. coli catabolite activator protein
  10373..10465   -  CDS            lacI (fragment): lac repressor; lacI; The lac repressor binds to the lac operator to inhibit transcription in E. coli. This inhibition can be relieved by adding lactose or isopropyl-β-D-thiogalactopyranoside (IPTG).
  10648..11236   -  rep_origin     ori: high-copy-number ColE1/pMB1/pBR322/pUC origin of replication
  11407..12267   -  CDS            AmpR: β-lactamase; bla; confers resistance to ampicillin, carbenicillin, and related antibiotics
  12268..12372   -  promoter       AmpR promoter: bla
  12431..12483   -  misc_feature   bom (fragment): basis of mobility region from pBR322
  12638..4       +  enhancer       CMV enhancer (across the origin): human cytomegalovirus immediate early enhancer
>Addgene plasmid #210135 | lentiCRISPR v2-sgWAVE2-1 | addgene full sequence | sequence record 413635 | Addgene NGS Result
CATGGTGATGCGGTTTTGGCAGTACATCAATGGGCGTGGATAGCGGTTTGACTCACGGGGATTTCCAAGT
CTCCACCCCATTGACGTCAATGGGAGTTTGTTTTGGCACCAAAATCAACGGGACTTTCCAAAATGTCGTA
ACAACTCCGCCCCATTGACGCAAATGGGCGGTAGGCGTGTACGGTGGGAGGTCTATATAAGCAGCGCGTT
TTGCCTGTACTGGGTCTCTCTGGTTAGACCAGATCTGAGCCTGGGAGCTCTCTGGCTAACTAGGGAACCC
ACTGCTTAAGCCTCAATAAAGCTTGCCTTGAGTGCTTCAAGTAGTGTGTGCCCGTCTGTTGTGTGACTCT
GGTAACTAGAGATCCCTCAGACCCTTTTAGTCAGTGTGGAAAATCTCTAGCAGTGGCGCCCGAACAGGGA
CTTGAAAGCGAAAGGGAAACCAGAGGAGCTCTCTCGACGCAGGACTCGGCTTGCTGAAGCGCGCACGGCA
AGAGGCGAGGGGCGGCGACTGGTGAGTACGCCAAAAATTTTGACTAGCGGAGGCTAGAAGGAGAGAGATG
GGTGCGAGAGCGTCAGTATTAAGCGGGGGAGAATTAGATCGCGATGGGAAAAAATTCGGTTAAGGCCAGG
GGGAAAGAAAAAATATAAATTAAAACATATAGTATGGGCAAGCAGGGAGCTAGAACGATTCGCAGTTAAT
CCTGGCCTGTTAGAAACATCAGAAGGCTGTAGACAAATACTGGGACAGCTACAACCATCCCTTCAGACAG
GATCAGAAGAACTTAGATCATTATATAATACAGTAGCAACCCTCTATTGTGTGCATCAAAGGATAGAGAT
AAAAGACACCAAGGAAGCTTTAGACAAGATAGAGGAAGAGCAAAACAAAAGTAAGACCACCGCACAGCAA
GCGGCCGCTGATCTTCAGACCTGGAGGAGGAGATATGAGGGACAATTGGAGAAGTGAATTATATAAATAT
AAAGTAGTAAAAATTGAACCATTAGGAGTAGCACCCACCAAGGCAAAGAGAAGAGTGGTGCAGAGAGAAA
AAAGAGCAGTGGGAATAGGAGCTTTGTTCCTTGGGTTCTTGGGAGCAGCAGGAAGCACTATGGGCGCAGC
GTCAATGACGCTGACGGTACAGGCCAGACAATTATTGTCTGGTATAGTGCAGCAGCAGAACAATTTGCTG
AGGGCTATTGAGGCGCAACAGCATCTGTTGCAACTCACAGTCTGGGGCATCAAGCAGCTCCAGGCAAGAA
TCCTGGCTGTGGAAAGATACCTAAAGGATCAACAGCTCCTGGGGATTTGGGGTTGCTCTGGAAAACTCAT
TTGCACCACTGCTGTGCCTTGGAATGCTAGTTGGAGTAATAAATCTCTGGAACAGATTTGGAATCACACG
ACCTGGATGGAGTGGGACAGAGAAATTAACAATTACACAAGCTTAATACACTCCTTAATTGAAGAATCGC
AAAACCAGCAAGAAAAGAATGAACAAGAATTATTGGAATTAGATAAATGGGCAAGTTTGTGGAATTGGTT
TAACATAACAAATTGGCTGTGGTATATAAAATTATTCATAATGATAGTAGGAGGCTTGGTAGGTTTAAGA
ATAGTTTTTGCTGTACTTTCTATAGTGAATAGAGTTAGGCAGGGATATTCACCATTATCGTTTCAGACCC
ACCTCCCAACCCCGAGGGGACCCGACAGGCCCGAAGGAATAGAAGAAGAAGGTGGAGAGAGAGACAGAGA
CAGATCCATTCGATTAGTGAACGGATCGGCACTGCGTGCGCCAATTCTGCAGACAAATGGCAGTATTCAT
CCACAATTTTAAAAGAAAAGGGGGGATTGGGGGGTACAGTGCAGGGGAAAGAATAGTAGACATAATAGCA
ACAGACATACAAACTAAAGAATTACAAAAACAAATTACAAAAATTCAAAATTTTCGGGTTTATTACAGGG
ACAGCAGAGATCCAGTTTGGTTAATTAAGGTACCGAGGGCCTATTTCCCATGATTCCTTCATATTTGCAT
ATACGATACAAGGCTGTTAGAGAGATAATTAGAATTAATTTGACTGTAAACACAAAGATATTAGTACAAA
ATACGTGACGTAGAAAGTAATAATTTCTTGGGTAGTTTGCAGTTTTAAAATTATGTTTTAAAATGGACTA
TCATATGCTTACCGTAACTTGAAAGTATTTCGATTTCTTGGCTTTATATATCTTGTGGAAAGGACGAAAC
ACCGTAAGGGGTAAGATTGTTGAGGTTTTAGAGCTAGAAATAGCAAGTTAAAATAAGGCTAGTCCGTTAT
CAACTTGAAAAAGTGGCACCGAGTCGGTGCTTTTTTGAATTCGCTAGCTAGGTCTTGAAAGGAGTGGGAA
TTGGCTCCGGTGCCCGTCAGTGGGCAGAGCGCACATCGCCCACAGTCCCCGAGAAGTTGGGGGGAGGGGT
CGGCAATTGATCCGGTGCCTAGAGAAGGTGGCGCGGGGTAAACTGGGAAAGTGATGTCGTGTACTGGCTC
CGCCTTTTTCCCGAGGGTGGGGGAGAACCGTATATAAGTGCAGTAGTCGCCGTGAACGTTCTTTTTCGCA
ACGGGTTTGCCGCCAGAACACAGGACCGGTTCTAGAGCGCTGCCACCATGGACAAGAAGTACAGCATCGG
CCTGGACATCGGCACCAACTCTGTGGGCTGGGCCGTGATCACCGACGAGTACAAGGTGCCCAGCAAGAAA
TTCAAGGTGCTGGGCAACACCGACCGGCACAGCATCAAGAAGAACCTGATCGGAGCCCTGCTGTTCGACA
GCGGCGAAACAGCCGAGGCCACCCGGCTGAAGAGAACCGCCAGAAGAAGATACACCAGACGGAAGAACCG
GATCTGCTATCTGCAAGAGATCTTCAGCAACGAGATGGCCAAGGTGGACGACAGCTTCTTCCACAGACTG
GAAGAGTCCTTCCTGGTGGAAGAGGATAAGAAGCACGAGCGGCACCCCATCTTCGGCAACATCGTGGACG
AGGTGGCCTACCACGAGAAGTACCCCACCATCTACCACCTGAGAAAGAAACTGGTGGACAGCACCGACAA
GGCCGACCTGCGGCTGATCTATCTGGCCCTGGCCCACATGATCAAGTTCCGGGGCCACTTCCTGATCGAG
GGCGACCTGAACCCCGACAACAGCGACGTGGACAAGCTGTTCATCCAGCTGGTGCAGACCTACAACCAGC
TGTTCGAGGAAAACCCCATCAACGCCAGCGGCGTGGACGCCAAGGCCATCCTGTCTGCCAGACTGAGCAA
GAGCAGACGGCTGGAAAATCTGATCGCCCAGCTGCCCGGCGAGAAGAAGAATGGCCTGTTCGGAAACCTG
ATTGCCCTGAGCCTGGGCCTGACCCCCAACTTCAAGAGCAACTTCGACCTGGCCGAGGATGCCAAACTGC
AGCTGAGCAAGGACACCTACGACGACGACCTGGACAACCTGCTGGCCCAGATCGGCGACCAGTACGCCGA
CCTGTTTCTGGCCGCCAAGAACCTGTCCGACGCCATCCTGCTGAGCGACATCCTGAGAGTGAACACCGAG
ATCACCAAGGCCCCCCTGAGCGCCTCTATGATCAAGAGATACGACGAGCACCACCAGGACCTGACCCTGC
TGAAAGCTCTCGTGCGGCAGCAGCTGCCTGAGAAGTACAAAGAGATTTTCTTCGACCAGAGCAAGAACGG
CTACGCCGGCTACATTGACGGCGGAGCCAGCCAGGAAGAGTTCTACAAGTTCATCAAGCCCATCCTGGAA
AAGATGGACGGCACCGAGGAACTGCTCGTGAAGCTGAACAGAGAGGACCTGCTGCGGAAGCAGCGGACCT
TCGACAACGGCAGCATCCCCCACCAGATCCACCTGGGAGAGCTGCACGCCATTCTGCGGCGGCAGGAAGA
TTTTTACCCATTCCTGAAGGACAACCGGGAAAAGATCGAGAAGATCCTGACCTTCCGCATCCCCTACTAC
GTGGGCCCTCTGGCCAGGGGAAACAGCAGATTCGCCTGGATGACCAGAAAGAGCGAGGAAACCATCACCC
CCTGGAACTTCGAGGAAGTGGTGGACAAGGGCGCTTCCGCCCAGAGCTTCATCGAGCGGATGACCAACTT
CGATAAGAACCTGCCCAACGAGAAGGTGCTGCCCAAGCACAGCCTGCTGTACGAGTACTTCACCGTGTAT
AACGAGCTGACCAAAGTGAAATACGTGACCGAGGGAATGAGAAAGCCCGCCTTCCTGAGCGGCGAGCAGA
AAAAGGCCATCGTGGACCTGCTGTTCAAGACCAACCGGAAAGTGACCGTGAAGCAGCTGAAAGAGGACTA
CTTCAAGAAAATCGAGTGCTTCGACTCCGTGGAAATCTCCGGCGTGGAAGATCGGTTCAACGCCTCCCTG
GGCACATACCACGATCTGCTGAAAATTATCAAGGACAAGGACTTCCTGGACAATGAGGAAAACGAGGACA
TTCTGGAAGATATCGTGCTGACCCTGACACTGTTTGAGGACAGAGAGATGATCGAGGAACGGCTGAAAAC
CTATGCCCACCTGTTCGACGACAAAGTGATGAAGCAGCTGAAGCGGCGGAGATACACCGGCTGGGGCAGG
CTGAGCCGGAAGCTGATCAACGGCATCCGGGACAAGCAGTCCGGCAAGACAATCCTGGATTTCCTGAAGT
CCGACGGCTTCGCCAACAGAAACTTCATGCAGCTGATCCACGACGACAGCCTGACCTTTAAAGAGGACAT
CCAGAAAGCCCAGGTGTCCGGCCAGGGCGATAGCCTGCACGAGCACATTGCCAATCTGGCCGGCAGCCCC
GCCATTAAGAAGGGCATCCTGCAGACAGTGAAGGTGGTGGACGAGCTCGTGAAAGTGATGGGCCGGCACA
AGCCCGAGAACATCGTGATCGAAATGGCCAGAGAGAACCAGACCACCCAGAAGGGACAGAAGAACAGCCG
CGAGAGAATGAAGCGGATCGAAGAGGGCATCAAAGAGCTGGGCAGCCAGATCCTGAAAGAACACCCCGTG
GAAAACACCCAGCTGCAGAACGAGAAGCTGTACCTGTACTACCTGCAGAATGGGCGGGATATGTACGTGG
ACCAGGAACTGGACATCAACCGGCTGTCCGACTACGATGTGGACCATATCGTGCCTCAGAGCTTTCTGAA
GGACGACTCCATCGACAACAAGGTGCTGACCAGAAGCGACAAGAACCGGGGCAAGAGCGACAACGTGCCC
TCCGAAGAGGTCGTGAAGAAGATGAAGAACTACTGGCGGCAGCTGCTGAACGCCAAGCTGATTACCCAGA
GAAAGTTCGACAATCTGACCAAGGCCGAGAGAGGCGGCCTGAGCGAACTGGATAAGGCCGGCTTCATCAA
GAGACAGCTGGTGGAAACCCGGCAGATCACAAAGCACGTGGCACAGATCCTGGACTCCCGGATGAACACT
AAGTACGACGAGAATGACAAGCTGATCCGGGAAGTGAAAGTGATCACCCTGAAGTCCAAGCTGGTGTCCG
ATTTCCGGAAGGATTTCCAGTTTTACAAAGTGCGCGAGATCAACAACTACCACCACGCCCACGACGCCTA
CCTGAACGCCGTCGTGGGAACCGCCCTGATCAAAAAGTACCCTAAGCTGGAAAGCGAGTTCGTGTACGGC
GACTACAAGGTGTACGACGTGCGGAAGATGATCGCCAAGAGCGAGCAGGAAATCGGCAAGGCTACCGCCA
AGTACTTCTTCTACAGCAACATCATGAACTTTTTCAAGACCGAGATTACCCTGGCCAACGGCGAGATCCG
GAAGCGGCCTCTGATCGAGACAAACGGCGAAACCGGGGAGATCGTGTGGGATAAGGGCCGGGATTTTGCC
ACCGTGCGGAAAGTGCTGAGCATGCCCCAAGTGAATATCGTGAAAAAGACCGAGGTGCAGACAGGCGGCT
TCAGCAAAGAGTCTATCCTGCCCAAGAGGAACAGCGATAAGCTGATCGCCAGAAAGAAGGACTGGGACCC
TAAGAAGTACGGCGGCTTCGACAGCCCCACCGTGGCCTATTCTGTGCTGGTGGTGGCCAAAGTGGAAAAG
GGCAAGTCCAAGAAACTGAAGAGTGTGAAAGAGCTGCTGGGGATCACCATCATGGAAAGAAGCAGCTTCG
AGAAGAATCCCATCGACTTTCTGGAAGCCAAGGGCTACAAAGAAGTGAAAAAGGACCTGATCATCAAGCT
GCCTAAGTACTCCCTGTTCGAGCTGGAAAACGGCCGGAAGAGAATGCTGGCCTCTGCCGGCGAACTGCAG
AAGGGAAACGAACTGGCCCTGCCCTCCAAATATGTGAACTTCCTGTACCTGGCCAGCCACTATGAGAAGC
TGAAGGGCTCCCCCGAGGATAATGAGCAGAAACAGCTGTTTGTGGAACAGCACAAGCACTACCTGGACGA
GATCATCGAGCAGATCAGCGAGTTCTCCAAGAGAGTGATCCTGGCCGACGCTAATCTGGACAAAGTGCTG
TCCGCCTACAACAAGCACCGGGATAAGCCCATCAGAGAGCAGGCCGAGAATATCATCCACCTGTTTACCC
TGACCAATCTGGGAGCCCCTGCCGCCTTCAAGTACTTTGACACCACCATCGACCGGAAGAGGTACACCAG
CACCAAAGAGGTGCTGGACGCCACCCTGATCCACCAGAGCATCACCGGCCTGTACGAGACACGGATCGAC
CTGTCTCAGCTGGGAGGCGACAAGCGACCTGCCGCCACAAAGAAGGCTGGACAGGCTAAGAAGAAGAAAG
ATTACAAAGACGATGACGATAAGGGATCCGGCGCAACAAACTTCTCTCTGCTGAAACAAGCCGGAGATGT
CGAAGAGAATCCTGGACCGACCGAGTACAAGCCCACGGTGCGCCTCGCCACCCGCGACGACGTCCCCAGG
GCCGTACGCACCCTCGCCGCCGCGTTCGCCGACTACCCCGCCACGCGCCACACCGTCGATCCGGACCGCC
ACATCGAGCGGGTCACCGAGCTGCAAGAACTCTTCCTCACGCGCGTCGGGCTCGACATCGGCAAGGTGTG
GGTCGCGGACGACGGCGCCGCGGTGGCGGTCTGGACCACGCCGGAGAGCGTCGAAGCGGGGGCGGTGTTC
GCCGAGATCGGCCCGCGCATGGCCGAGTTGAGCGGTTCCCGGCTGGCCGCGCAGCAACAGATGGAAGGCC
TCCTGGCGCCGCACCGGCCCAAGGAGCCCGCGTGGTTCCTGGCCACCGTCGGAGTCTCGCCCGACCACCA
GGGCAAGGGTCTGGGCAGCGCCGTCGTGCTCCCCGGAGTGGAGGCGGCCGAGCGCGCCGGGGTGCCCGCC
TTCCTGGAGACCTCCGCGCCCCGCAACCTCCCCTTCTACGAGCGGCTCGGCTTCACCGTCACCGCCGACG
TCGAGGTGCCCGAAGGACCGCGCACCTGGTGCATGACCCGCAAGCCCGGTGCCTGAACGCGTTAAGTCGA
CAATCAACCTCTGGATTACAAAATTTGTGAAAGATTGACTGGTATTCTTAACTATGTTGCTCCTTTTACG
CTATGTGGATACGCTGCTTTAATGCCTTTGTATCATGCTATTGCTTCCCGTATGGCTTTCATTTTCTCCT
CCTTGTATAAATCCTGGTTGCTGTCTCTTTATGAGGAGTTGTGGCCCGTTGTCAGGCAACGTGGCGTGGT
GTGCACTGTGTTTGCTGACGCAACCCCCACTGGTTGGGGCATTGCCACCACCTGTCAGCTCCTTTCCGGG
ACTTTCGCTTTCCCCCTCCCTATTGCCACGGCGGAACTCATCGCCGCCTGCCTTGCCCGCTGCTGGACAG
GGGCTCGGCTGTTGGGCACTGACAATTCCGTGGTGTTGTCGGGGAAATCATCGTCCTTTCCTTGGCTGCT
CGCCTGTGTTGCCACCTGGATTCTGCGCGGGACGTCCTTCTGCTACGTCCCTTCGGCCCTCAATCCAGCG
GACCTTCCTTCCCGCGGCCTGCTGCCGGCTCTGCGGCCTCTTCCGCGTCTTCGCCTTCGCCCTCAGACGA
GTCGGATCTCCCTTTGGGCCGCCTCCCCGCGTCGACTTTAAGACCAATGACTTACAAGGCAGCTGTAGAT
CTTAGCCACTTTTTAAAAGAAAAGGGGGGACTGGAAGGGCTAATTCACTCCCAACGAAGACAAGATCTGC
TTTTTGCTTGTACTGGGTCTCTCTGGTTAGACCAGATCTGAGCCTGGGAGCTCTCTGGCTAACTAGGGAA
CCCACTGCTTAAGCCTCAATAAAGCTTGCCTTGAGTGCTTCAAGTAGTGTGTGCCCGTCTGTTGTGTGAC
TCTGGTAACTAGAGATCCCTCAGACCCTTTTAGTCAGTGTGGAAAATCTCTAGCAGGGCCCGTTTAAACC
CGCTGATCAGCCTCGACTGTGCCTTCTAGTTGCCAGCCATCTGTTGTTTGCCCCTCCCCCGTGCCTTCCT
TGACCCTGGAAGGTGCCACTCCCACTGTCCTTTCCTAATAAAATGAGGAAATTGCATCGCATTGTCTGAG
TAGGTGTCATTCTATTCTGGGGGGTGGGGTGGGGCAGGACAGCAAGGGGGAGGATTGGGAAGACAATAGC
AGGCATGCTGGGGATGCGGTGGGCTCTATGGCTTCTGAGGCGGAAAGAACCAGCTGGGGCTCTAGGGGGT
ATCCCC
[124 nt withheld, positions 8687-8810]
C
[91 nt withheld, positions 8812-8902]
A
[49 nt withheld, positions 8904-8952]
CCTTTGACGTTGGAGTCCACGTTCTTT
[37 nt withheld, positions 8980-9016]
ACCCTATCTCGGTCTATTCTTTTGATTTATAAGGGATTTTGCCGATTTCGGCCTATTGGTTAAAAAATGA
GCTGATTTAACAAAAATTTAACGCGAATTAATTCTGTGGAATGTGTGTCAGTTAGGGTGTGGAAAGTCCC
CAGGCTCCCCAGCAGGCAGAAGTATGCAAAGCATGCATCTCAATTAGTCAGCAACCAGGTGTGGAAAGTC
CCCAGGCTCCCCAGCAGGCAGAAGTATGCAAAGCATGCATCTCAATTAGTCAGCAACCATAGTCCCGCCC
CTAACTCCGCCCATCCCGCCCCTAACTCCGCCCAGTTCCGCCCATTCTCCGCCCCATGGCTGACTAATTT
TTTTTATTTATGCAGAGGCCGAGGCCGCCTCTGCCTCTGAGCTATTCCAGAAGTAGTGAGGAGGCTTTTT
TGGAGGCCTAGGCTTTTGCAAAAAGCTCCCGGGAGCTTGTATATCCATTTTCGGATCTGATCAGCACGTG
TTGACAATTAATCATCGGCATAGTATATCGGCATAGTATAATACGACAAGGTGAGGAACTAAACCATGGC
CAAGTTGACCAGTGCCGTTCCGGTGCTCACCGCGCGCGACGTCGCCGGAGCGGTCGAGTTCTGGACCGAC
CGGCTCGGGTTCTCCCGGGACTTCGTGGAGGACGACTTCGCCGGTGTGGTCCGGGACGACGTGACCCTGT
TCATCAGCGCGGTCCAGGACCAGGTGGTGCCGGACAACACCCTGGCCTGGGTGTGGGTGCGCGGCCTGGA
CGAGCTGTACGCCGAGTGGTCGGAGGTCGTGTCCACGAACTTCCGGGACGCCTCCGGGCCGGCCATGACC
GAGATCGGCGAGCAGCCGTGGGGGCGGGAGTTCGCCCTGCGCGACCCGGCCGGCAACTGCGTGCACTTCG
TGGCCGAGGAGCAGGACTGACACGTGCTACGAGATTTCGATTCCACCGCCGCCTTCTATGAAAGGTTGGG
CTTCGGAATCGTTTTCCGGGACGCCGGCTGGATGATCCTCCAGCGCGGGGATCTCATGCTGGAGTTCTTC
GCCCACCCCAACTTGTTTATTGCAGCTTATAATGGTTACAAATAAAGCAATAGCATCACAAATTTCACAA
ATAAAGCATTTTTTTCACTGCATTCTAGTTGTGGTTTGTCCAAACTCATCAATGTATCTTATCATGTCTG
TATACCGTCGACCTCTAGCTAGAGCTTGGCGTAATCATGGTCATAGCTGTTTCCTGTGTGAAATTGTTAT
CCGCTCACAATTCCACACAACATACGAGCCGGAAGCATAAAGTGTAAAGCCTGGGGTGCCTAATGAGTGA
GCTAACTCACATTAATTGCGTTGCGCTCACTGCCCGCTTTCCAGTCGGGAAACCTGTCGTGCCAGCTGCA
TTAATGAATCGGCCAACGCGCGGGGAGAGGCGGTTTGCGTATTGGGCGCTCTTCCGCTTCCTCGCTCACT
GACTCGCTGCGCTCGGTCGTTCGGCTGCGGCGAGCGGTATCAGCTCACTCAAAGGCGGTAATACGGTTAT
CCACAGAATCAGGGGATAACGCAGGAAAGAACATGTGAGCAAAAGGCCAGCAAAAGGCCAGGAACCGTAA
AAAGGCCGCGTTGCTGGCGTTTTTCCATAGGCTCCGCCCCCCTGACGAGCATCACAAAAATCGACGCTCA
AGTCAGAGGTGGCGAAACCCGACAGGACTATAAAGATACCAGGCGTTTCCCCCTGGAAGCTCCCTCGTGC
GCTCTCCTGTTCCGACCCTGCCGCTTACCGGATACCTGTCCGCCTTTCTCCCTTCGGGAAGCGTGGCGCT
TTCTCATAGCTCACGCTGTAGGTATCTCAGTTCGGTGTAGGTCGTTCGCTCCAAGCTGGGCTGTGTGCAC
GAACCCCCCGTTCAGCCCGACCGCTGCGCCTTATCCGGTAACTATCGTCTTGAGTCCAACCCGGTAAGAC
ACGACTTATCGCCACTGGCAGCAGCCACTGGTAACAGGATTAGCAGAGCGAGGTATGTAGGCGGTGCTAC
AGAGTTCTTGAAGTGGTGGCCTAACTACGGCTACACTAGAAGAACAGTATTTGGTATCTGCGCTCTGCTG
AAGCCAGTTACCTTCGGAAAAAGAGTTGGTAGCTCTTGATCCGGCAAACAAACCACCGCTGGTAGCGGTG
GTTTTTTTGTTTGCAAGCAGCAGATTACGCGCAGAAAAAAAGGATCTCAAGAAGATCCTTTGATCTTTTC
TACGGGGTCTGACGCTCAGTGGAACGAAAACTCACGTTAAGGGATTTTGGTCATGAGATTATCAAAAAGG
ATCTTCACCTAGATCCTTTTAAATTAAAAATGAAGTTTTAAATCAATCTAAAGTATATATGAGTAAACTT
GGTCTGACAGTTACCAATGCTTAATCAGTGAGGCACCTATCTCAGCGATCTGTCTATTTCGTTCATCCAT
AGTTGCCTGACTCCCCGTCGTGTAGATAACTACGATACGGGAGGGCTTACCATCTGGCCCCAGTGCTGCA
ATGATACCGCGAGACCCACGCTCACCGGCTCCAGATTTATCAGCAATAAACCAGCCAGCCGGAAGGGCCG
AGCGCAGAAGTGGTCCTGCAACTTTATCCGCCTCCATCCAGTCTATTAATTGTTGCCGGGAAGCTAGAGT
AAGTAGTTCGCCAGTTAATAGTTTGCGCAACGTTGTTGCCATTGCTACAGGCATCGTGGTGTCACGCTCG
TCGTTTGGTATGGCTTCATTCAGCTCCGGTTCCCAACGATCAAGGCGAGTTACATGATCCCCCATGTTGT
GCAAAAAAGCGGTTAGCTCCTTCGGTCCTCCGATCGTTGTCAGAAGTAAGTTGGCCGCAGTGTTATCACT
CATGGTTATGGCAGCACTGCATAATTCTCTTACTGTCATGCCATCCGTAAGATGCTTTTCTGTGACTGGT
GAGTACTCAACCAAGTCATTCTGAGAATAGTGTATGCGGCGACCGAGTTGCTCTTGCCCGGCGTCAATAC
GGGATAATACCGCGCCACATAGCAGAACTTTAAAAGTGCTCATCATTGGAAAACGTTCTTCGGGGCGAAA
ACTCTCAAGGATCTTACCGCTGTTGAGATCCAGTTCGATGTAACCCACTCGTGCACCCAACTGATCTTCA
GCATCTTTTACTTTCACCAGCGTTTCTGGGTGAGCAAAAACAGGAAGGCAAAATGCCGCAAAAAAGGGAA
TAAGGGCGACACGGAAATGTTGAATACTCATACTCTTCCTTTTTCAATATTATTGAAGCATTTATCAGGG
TTATTGTCTCATGAGCGGATACATATTTGAATGTATTTAGAAAAATAAACAAATAGGGGTTCCGCGCACA
TTTCCCCGAAAAGTGCCACCTGACGTCGACGGATCGGGAGATCTCCCGATCCCCTATGGTGCACTCTCAG
TACAATCTGCTCTGATGCCGCATAGTTAAGCCAGTATCTGCTCCCTGCTTGTGTGTTGGAGGTCGCTGAG
TAGTGCGCGAGCAAAATTTAAGCTACAACAAGGCAAGGCTTGACCGACAATTGCATGAAGAATCTGCTTA
GGGTTAGGCGTTTTGCGCTGCTTCGCGATGTACGGGCCAGATATACGCGTTGACATTGATTATTGACTAG
TTATTAATAGTAATCAATTACGGGGTCATTAGTTCATAGCCCATATATGGAGTTCCGCGTTACATAACTT
ACGGTAAATGGCCCGCCTGGCTGACCGCCCAACGACCCCCGCCCATTGACGTCAATAATGACGTATGTTC
CCATAGTAACGCCAATAGGGACTTTCCATTGACGTCAATGGGTGGAGTATTTACGGTAAACTGCCCACTT
GGCAGTACATCAAGTGTATCATATGCCAAGTACGCCCCCTATTGACGTCAATGACGGTAAATGGCCCGCC
TGGCATTATGCCCAGTACATGACCTTATGGGACTTTCCTACTTGGCAGTACATCTACGTATTAGTCATCG
CTATTAC
